Addgene plasmid #140275: pAAV-N-RAM-d2tTA-TRE-mKate2
Purpose: N-RAM, the Npas4-dependent reporter
Depositing lab: Yingxi Lin. Depositing organization: Massachusetts Institute of Technology. Publication: Functionally Distinct Neuronal Ensembles within the Memory Engram. Sun X, Bernstein MJ, Meng M, Rao S, Sorensen AT, Yao L, Zhang X, Anikeeva PO, Lin Y. Cell. 2020 Apr 16;181(2):410-423.e17. doi: 10.1016/j.cell.2020.02.055. Epub 2020 Mar 17. PubMed 32187527.
Backbone
  Vector backbone: Derived from AAV V032
  Total vector size (bp): 8368
  Vector type: AAV
Growth in bacteria
  Bacterial resistance: Ampicillin, 100 μg/mL
  Growth temperature: 37°C
  Growth strain: NEB Stable
  Copy number: High Copy
Gene/Insert
  Gene/Insert name: mKate2
  Species: Synthetic
  Insert size (bp): 717
  Promoter: TRE
  Cloning method: Restriction Enzyme; 5′ cloning site Age1 (not destroyed); 3′ cloning site Asc1 (not destroyed)
  Sequencing primers: 5′ NA
Terms and licenses: Academic/Nonprofit Terms; Industry Terms: Not Available to Industry
How to cite: pAAV-N-RAM-d2tTA-TRE-mKate2 was a gift from Yingxi Lin (Addgene plasmid # 140275 ; http://n2t.net/addgene:140275 ; RRID:Addgene_140275) For viral preps, please replace (Addgene plasmid # 140275) in the above sentence with: (Addgene viral prep # 140275-AAV1)
