[The description below was written by a language model from this plasmid's Addgene catalogue record and pLannotate feature annotations shown in this document.]
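Description:
pAAV-N-RAM-d2tTA-TRE-mKate2 is an AAV transfer plasmid of about 8.4 kb, derived from the AAV V032 backbone, that carries N-RAM, an Npas4-dependent activity reporter. It is propagated in E. coli as a high-copy plasmid through a ColE1/pUC-type origin with ampicillin selection. The backbone also contains an f1 origin and, flanking the AAV genome, mini-Tn7 left and right ends with a gentamicin resistance gene. This layout is typical of Tn7 transposition (bacmid-type) donor vectors, although the record does not describe any such use. AAV2 inverted terminal repeats bracket the payload for packaging into AAV particles. One ITR is annotated in full and the other only as short fragments, which is common given how poorly these repeats sequence and annotate.

Between the ITRs are two expression units in the same orientation. The first is a tight TRE promoter (seven tet operators plus a minimal CMV promoter) driving the far-red fluorescent protein mKate2, followed by WPRE and a bGH polyadenylation signal. A synthetic poly(A) signal and a transcriptional pause site then insulate the second unit from read-through. In the second unit, an unannotated stretch presumably corresponds to the N-RAM promoter named in the title. It precedes a tetracycline transactivator carrying an ornithine decarboxylase-type degradation domain, and the unit ends in an SV40 poly(A). The annotation tool labels these parts as d2EYFP, rtTA3 and VP48 fragments, but the construct name indicates destabilised tTA (d2tTA).

The design implies that Npas4-linked activity induces short-lived tTA, which activates TRE-mKate2 and thereby labels the active cells; with tTA, doxycycline would be expected to block this step. The associated publication concerns neuronal ensembles within memory engrams. The depositor and sequencing-derived records agree closely, differing only by a few bases.
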