Features (pLannotate 1.2.2; 29 found; start..end, strand, type, name):
      2..457     +  rep_origin     f1 ori (sequence partly withheld): f1 bacteriophage origin of replication; arrow indicates direction of (+) strand synthesis
    484..588     +  promoter       AmpR promoter: bla
    589..1449    +  CDS            AmpR: β-lactamase; bla; confers resistance to ampicillin, carbenicillin, and related antibiotics
   1620..2208    +  rep_origin     ori: high-copy-number ColE1/pMB1/pBR322/pUC origin of replication
   2394..2443    -  misc_feature   bom (fragment): basis of mobility region from pBR322
   2511..2735    -  mobile_element Tn7R: mini-Tn7 element (right end of the Tn7 transposon) Tn7
   2802..3335    -  CDS            GmR: gentamycin acetyltransferase; aacC1; confers resistance to gentamycin
   3524..3552    -  promoter       Pc promoter: intI1 (promoter lies within the coding sequence); class 1 integron promoter
   3530..3877    -  CDS            YPR2_ECOLX (fragment): Protein predicted: Swiss-Prot protein existence level 4. From Escherichia coli.
   3882..3914    -  promoter       AmpR promoter (fragment): bla
   3933..3960    +  repeat_region  AAV2 ITR (fragment): inverted terminal repeat of adeno-associated virus serotype 2 inverted
   3989..4016    +  repeat_region  AAV2 ITR (fragment): inverted terminal repeat of adeno-associated virus serotype 2 inverted
   4065..4379    +  promoter       tight TRE promoter: Tet-responsive promoter PTight, consisting of seven tet operator sequences followed by the minimal CMV promoter
   4412..5110    +  CDS            mKate2: monomeric far-red fluorescent protein (Shcherbo et al., 2009) mammalian codon-optimized
   5163..5751    +  misc_feature   WPRE: woodchuck hepatitis virus posttranscriptional regulatory element
   5793..5904    +  polyA_signal   bGH poly(A) signal: bovine growth hormone polyadenylation signal
   6052..6100    +  polyA_signal   poly(A) signal: synthetic polyadenylation signal
   6114..6205    +  misc_feature   pause site: RNA polymerase II transcriptional pause signal from the human α2 globin gene
   6471..6590    +  CDS            d2EYFP (fragment): EYFP destabilized by residues 422-461 of mouse ornithine decarboxylase, giving an in vivo half-life of ~2 hours mammalian codon-optimized
   6600..7297    +  CDS            rtTA3 (fragment): reverse tetracycline transactivator 3 activates expression from Tet-responsive promoters in the presence of doxycycline
   7227..7337    +  CDS            VP48: 3 tandem repeats of the minimal activation domain of herpes simplex virus VP16 (Cheng et al., 2013)
   7357..7392    +  misc_feature   MCS (fragment): pBluescript multiple cloning site
   7401..7419    -  promoter       T7 promoter: promoter for bacteriophage T7 RNA polymerase
   7445..7579    +  polyA_signal   SV40 poly(A) signal: SV40 polyadenylation signal
   7609..7749    +  repeat_region  AAV2 ITR: inverted terminal repeat of adeno-associated virus serotype 2 inverted
   7780..7863    +  CDS            large T antigen (fragment): large T antigen from SV40 (simian virus 40)
   7886..8020    +  polyA_signal   SV40 poly(A) signal: SV40 polyadenylation signal
   8049..8214    -  mobile_element Tn7L: mini-Tn7 element (left end of the Tn7 transposon) Tn7
   8377..8393    +  CDS            lacZα (fragment): LacZα fragment of β-galactosidase; lacZ fragment
>Addgene plasmid #140275 | pAAV-N-RAM-d2tTA-TRE-mKate2 | depositor full sequence | sequence record 274483 | pAAV-N-RAM-d2tTA-TRE-mKate2 sequence 8395 bps
G
[124 nt withheld, positions 2-125]
C
[91 nt withheld, positions 127-217]
A
[49 nt withheld, positions 219-267]
CCTTTGACGTTGGAGTCCACGTTCTTT
[37 nt withheld, positions 295-331]
ACCCTATCTCGGTCTATTCTTTTGATTTATAAGGGATTTTGCCGATTTCGGCCTATTGGTTAAAAAATGA
GCTGATTTAACAAAAATTTAACGCGAATTTTAACAAAATATTAACGTTTACAATTTCAGGTGGCACTTTT
CGGGGAAATGTGCGCGGAACCCCTATTTGTTTATTTTTCTAAATACATTCAAATATGTATCCGCTCATGA
GACAATAACCCTGATAAATGCTTCAATAATATTGAAAAAGGAAGAGTATGAGTATTCAACATTTCCGTGT
CGCCCTTATTCCCTTTTTTGCGGCATTTTGCCTTCCTGTTTTTGCTCACCCAGAAACGCTGGTGAAAGTA
AAAGATGCTGAAGATCAGTTGGGTGCACGAGTGGGTTACATCGAACTGGATCTCAACAGCGGTAAGATCC
TTGAGAGTTTTCGCCCCGAAGAACGTTTTCCAATGATGAGCACTTTTAAAGTTCTGCTATGTGGCGCGGT
ATTATCCCGTATTGACGCCGGGCAAGAGCAACTCGGTCGCCGCATACACTATTCTCAGAATGACTTGGTT
GAGTACTCACCAGTCACAGAAAAGCATCTTACGGATGGCATGACAGTAAGAGAATTATGCAGTGCTGCCA
TAACCATGAGTGATAACACTGCGGCCAACTTACTTCTGACAACGATCGGAGGACCGAAGGAGCTAACCGC
TTTTTTGCACAACATGGGGGATCATGTAACTCGCCTTGATCGTTGGGAACCGGAGCTGAATGAAGCCATA
CCAAACGACGAGCGTGACACCACGATGCCTGTAGCAATGGCAACAACGTTGCGCAAACTATTAACTGGCG
AACTACTTACTCTAGCTTCCCGGCAACAATTAATAGACTGGATGGAGGCGGATAAAGTTGCAGGACCACT
TCTGCGCTCGGCCCTTCCGGCTGGCTGGTTTATTGCTGATAAATCTGGAGCCGGTGAGCGTGGGTCTCGC
GGTATCATTGCAGCACTGGGGCCAGATGGTAAGCCCTCCCGTATCGTAGTTATCTACACGACGGGGAGTC
AGGCAACTATGGATGAACGAAATAGACAGATCGCTGAGATAGGTGCCTCACTGATTAAGCATTGGTAACT
GTCAGACCAAGTTTACTCATATATACTTTAGATTGATTTAAAACTTCATTTTTAATTTAAAAGGATCTAG
GTGAAGATCCTTTTTGATAATCTCATGACCAAAATCCCTTAACGTGAGTTTTCGTTCCACTGAGCGTCAG
ACCCCGTAGAAAAGATCAAAGGATCTTCTTGAGATCCTTTTTTTCTGCGCGTAATCTGCTGCTTGCAAAC
AAAAAAACCACCGCTACCAGCGGTGGTTTGTTTGCCGGATCAAGAGCTACCAACTCTTTTTCCGAAGGTA
ACTGGCTTCAGCAGAGCGCAGATACCAAATACTGTCCTTCTAGTGTAGCCGTAGTTAGGCCACCACTTCA
AGAACTCTGTAGCACCGCCTACATACCTCGCTCTGCTAATCCTGTTACCAGTGGCTGCTGCCAGTGGCGA
TAAGTCGTGTCTTACCGGGTTGGACTCAAGACGATAGTTACCGGATAAGGCGCAGCGGTCGGGCTGAACG
GGGGGTTCGTGCACACAGCCCAGCTTGGAGCGAACGACCTACACCGAACTGAGATACCTACAGCGTGAGC
ATTGAGAAAGCGCCACGCTTCCCGAAGGGAGAAAGGCGGACAGGTATCCGGTAAGCGGCAGGGTCGGAAC
AGGAGAGCGCACGAGGGAGCTTCCAGGGGGAAACGCCTGGTATCTTTATAGTCCTGTCGGGTTTCGCCAC
CTCTGACTTGAGCGTCGATTTTTGTGATGCTCGTCAGGGGGGCGGAGCCTATGGAAAAACGCCAGCAACG
CGGCCTTTTTACGGTTCCTGGCCTTTTGCTGGCCTTTTGCTCACATGTTCTTTCCTGCGTTATCCCCTGA
TTCTGTGGATAACCGTATTACCGCCTTTGAGTGAGCTGATACCGCTCGCCGCAGCCGAACGACCGAGCGC
AGCGAGTCAGTGAGCGAGGAAGCGGAAGAGCGCCTGATGCGGTATTTTCTCCTTACGCATCTGTGCGGTA
TTTCACACCGCAGACCAGCCGCGTAACCTGGCAAAATCGGTTACGGTTGAGTAATAAATGGATGCCCTGC
GTAAGCGGGTGTGGGCGGACAATAAAGTCTTAAACTGAACAAAATAGATCTAAACTATGACAATAAAGTC
TTAAACTAGACAGAATAGTTGTAAACTGAAATCAGTCCAGTTATGCTGTGAAAAAGCATACTGGACTTTT
GTTATGGCTAAAGCAAACTCTTCATTTTCTGAAGTGCAAATTGCCCGTCGTATTAAAGAGGGGCGTGGCC
AAGGGCATGGTAAAGACTATATTCGCGGCGTTGTGACAATTTACCGAACAACTCCGCGGCCGGGAAGCCG
ATCTCGGCTTGAACGAATTGTTAGGTGGCGGTACTTGGGTCGATATCAAAGTGCATCACTTCTTCCCGTA
TGCCCAACTTTGTATAGAGAGCCACTGCGGGATCGTCACCGTAATCTGCTTGCACGTAGATCACATAAGC
ACCAAGCGCGTTGGCCTCATGCTTGAGGAGATTGATGAGCGCGGTGGCAATGCCCTGCCTCCGGTGCTCG
CCGGAGACTGCGAGATCATAGATATAGATCTCACTACGCGGCTGCTCAAACCTGGGCAGAACGTAAGCCG
CGAGAGCGCCAACAACCGCTTCTTGGTCGAAGGCAGCAAGCGCGATGAATGTCTTACTACGGAGCAAGTT
CCCGAGGTAATCGGAGTCCGGCTGATGTTGGGAGTAGGTGGCTACGTCTCCGAACTCACGACCGAAAAGA
TCAAGAGCAGCCCGCATGGATTTGACTTGGTCAGGGCCGAGCCTACATGTGCGAATGATGCCCATACTTG
AGCCACCTAACTTTGTTTTAGGGCGACTGCCCTGCTGCGTAACATCGTTGCTGCTGCGTAACATCGTTGC
TGCTCCATAACATCAAACATCGACCCACGGCGTAACGCGCTTGCTGCTTGGATGCCCGAGGCATAGACTG
TACAAAAAAACAGTCATAACAAGCCATGAAAACCGCCACTGCGCCGTTACCACCGCTGCGTTCGGTCAAG
GTTCTGGACCAGTTGCGTGAGCGCATACGCTACTTGCATTACAGTTTACGAACCGAACAGGCTTATGTCA
ACTGGGTTCGTGCCTTCATCCGTTTCCACGGTGTGCGTCACCCGGCAACCTTGGGCAGCAGCGAAGTCGA
GGCATTTCTGTCCTGGCTGGCGAACGAGCGCAAGGTTTCGGTCTCCACGCATCGTCAGGCATTGGCGGCC
TTGCTGTTCTTCTACGGCAAGGTGCTGTGCACGGATCTGCCCTGGCTTCAGGAGATCGGAAGACCTCGGC
CGTCGCGGCGCTTGCCGGTGGTGCTGACCCCGGATGAAGTGGTTCGCATCCTCGGTTTTCTGGAAGGCGA
GCATCGTTTGTTCGCCCAGGACTCTAGCTATAGTTCTAGTGGTTGGCTACATTATTGAAGCATTTATCAG
GGTTATTGTCTCAGAGCATGCCTGCAGGCAGCTGCGCGCTCGCTCGCTCACTGAGGCCGCCCGGGCGTCG
GGCGACCTTTGGTCGCCCGGCCTCAGTGAGCGAGCGAGCGCGCAGAGAGGGAGTGGCCAACTCCATCACT
AGGGGTTCCTGCGGCCGCATCTCGAGTTTACTCCCTATCAGTGATAGAGAACGTATGTCGAGTTTACTCC
CTATCAGTGATAGAGAACGATGTCGAGTTTACTCCCTATCAGTGATAGAGAACGTATGTCGAGTTTACTC
CCTATCAGTGATAGAGAACGTATGTCGAGTTTACTCCCTATCAGTGATAGAGAACGTATGTCGAGTTTAT
CCCTATCAGTGATAGAGAACGTATGTCGAGTTTACTCCCTATCAGTGATAGAGAACGTATGTCGAGGTAG
GCGTGTACGGTGGGAGGCCTATATAAGCAGAGCTCGTTTAGTGAACCGTCAGATCGCCACCGGTGTTTAA
ACGCTAGCGCGGCCGCCACCATGGTGAGCGAGCTGATTAAGGAGAACATGCACATGAAGCTGTACATGGA
GGGCACCGTGAACAACCACCACTTCAAGTGCACATCCGAGGGCGAAGGCAAGCCCTACGAGGGCACCCAG
ACCATGAGAATCAAGGCGGTCGAGGGCGGCCCTCTCCCCTTCGCCTTCGACATCCTGGCTACCAGCTTCA
TGTACGGCAGCAAAACCTTCATCAACCACACCCAGGGCATCCCCGACTTCTTTAAGCAGTCCTTCCCCGA
GGGCTTCACATGGGAGAGAGTCACCACATACGAAGACGGGGGCGTGCTGACCGCTACCCAGGACACCAGC
CTCCAGGACGGCTGCCTCATCTACAACGTCAAGATCAGAGGGGTGAACTTCCCATCCAACGGCCCTGTGA
TGCAGAAGAAAACACTCGGCTGGGAGGCCTCCACCGAGACCCTGTACCCCGCTGACGGCGGCCTGGAAGG
CAGAGCCGACATGGCCCTGAAGCTCGTGGGCGGGGGCCACCTGATCTGCAACTTGAAGACCACATACAGA
TCCAAGAAACCCGCTAAGAACCTCAAGATGCCCGGCGTCTACTATGTGGACAGAAGACTGGAAAGAATCA
AGGAGGCCGACAAAGAGACCTACGTCGAGCAGCACGAGGTGGCTGTGGCCAGATACTGCGACCTCCCTAG
CAAACTGGGGCACAGATGAGTCGACGGCGCGCCAGCGATCCACCGGATCTAGATAACTGATCCTTATCGA
TAATCAACCTCTGGATTACAAAATTTGTGAAAGATTGACTGGTATTCTTAACTATGTTGCTCCTTTTACG
CTATGTGGATACGCTGCTTTAATGCCTTTGTATCATGCTATTGCTTCCCGTATGGCTTTCATTTTCTCCT
CCTTGTATAAATCCTGGTTGCTGTCTCTTTATGAGGAGTTGTGGCCCGTTGTCAGGCAACGTGGCGTGGT
GTGCACTGTGTTTGCTGACGCAACCCCCACTGGTTGGGGCATTGCCACCACCTGTCAGCTCCTTTCCGGG
ACTTTCGCTTTCCCCCTCCCTATTGCCACGGCGGAACTCATCGCCGCCTGCCTTGCCCGCTGCTGGACAG
GGGCTCGGCTGTTGGGCACTGACAATTCCGTGGTGTTGTCGGGGAAGCTGACGTCCTTTCCATGGCTGCT
CGCCTGTGTTGCCACCTGGATTCTGCGCGGGACGTCCTTCTGCTACGTCCCTTCGGCCCTCAATCCAGCG
GACCTTCCTTCCCGCGGCCTGCTGCCGGCTCTGCGGCCTCTTCCGCGTCTTCGCCTTCGCCCTCAGACGA
GTCGGATCTCCCTTTGGGCCGCCTCCCCGCCTGATCGATACCGTCGACTAGAGCTCGCTGATCAGCCTCG
ACTGTGCCTTCTAGTTGCCAGCCATCTGTTGTTTGCCCCTCCCCCGTGCCTTCCTTGACCCTGGAAGGTG
CCACTCCCACTGTCCTTTCCTAATAAAATGAGGAAATTGCATCGCATTGTCTGAGTAGGTGTCATTCTAT
TCTGGGGGGTGGGGTGGGGCAGGACAGCAAGGGGGAGGATTGGGAAGACAATAGCAGACTAGTACGTCTC
TCAAGGATAAGTAAGTAATATTAAGGTACGGGAGGTATTGGACAGGCCGCAATAAAATATCTTTATTTTC
ATTACATCTGTGTGTTGGTTTTTTGTGTGAATCGATAGTACTAACATACGCTCTCCATCAAAACAAAACG
AAACAAAACAAACTAGCAAAATAGGCTGTCCCCAGTGCAAGTGCAGGTGCCAGAACATTTCTCTGGCCTA
ACTGGCCGACGCGTCCTAACTGGCCGGTACCCTAGAAGTTTGTTCGTGACTGTGACTAGAAGTTTGTTCG
TGACTGTGACTAGAAGTTTGTTCGTGACTGTGACTAGAAGTTTGTTCGTGACTGTGACATGCATCATTCA
TAAAACGCTTGTTATAAAAGCAGTGGCTGCGGCGCCTCGTACTCCAACCGCATCTGCAGCGAGCAACTGA
GAAGCCAAGACTGAGCCGGCGGCCGAGCTCGCTAGGGATCCAGCTCATGAGCCATGGCTTCCCGCCGGAG
GTGGAGGAGCAGGATGATGGCACGCTGCCCATGTCTTGTGCCCAGGAGAGCGGGATGGACCGTCACCCTG
CAGCCTGTGCTTCTGCTAGGATCAATGTGGAATTCACCATGTCTAGACTGGACAAGAGCAAAGTCATAAA
CTCTGCTCTGGAATTACTCAATGAAGTCGGTATCGAAGGCCTGACGACAAGGAAACTCGCTCAAAAGCTG
GGAGTTGAGCAGCCTACCCTGTACTGGCACGTGAAGAACAAGCGGGCCCTGCTCGATGCCCTGGCAATCG
AGATGCTGGACAGGCATCATACCCACTTCTGCCCCCTGGAAGGCGAGTCATGGCAAGACTTTCTGCGGAA
CAACGCCAAGTCATTCCGCTGTGCTCTCCTCTCACATCGCGACGGGGCTAAAGTGCATCTCGGCACCCGC
CCAACAGAGAAACAGTACGAAACCCTGGAAAATCAGCTCGCGTTCCTGTGTCAGCAAGGCTTCTCCCTGG
AGAACGCACTGTACGCTCTGTCCGCCGTGGGCCACTTTACACTGGGCTGCGTATTGGAGGATCAGGAGCA
TCAAGTAGCAAAAGAGGAAAGAGAGACACCTACCACCGATTCTATGCCCCCACTTCTGAGACAAGCAATT
GAGCTGTTCGACCATCAGGGAGCCGAACCTGCCTTCCTTTTCGGCCTGGAACTAATCATATGTGGCCTGG
AGAAACAGCTAAAGTGCGAAAGCGGCGGGCCGGCCGACGCCCTTGACGATTTTGACTTAGACATGCTCCC
AGCCGATGCCCTTGACGACTTTGACCTTGATATGCTGCCTGCTGACGCTCTTGACGATTTTGACCTTGAC
ATGCTCCCCGGGTAACTAAGTAAGCATCGATACCGTCGACCTCGAGGGGGGGCCCGGTACCCAATTCGCC
CTATAGTGAGTCGTATTACGCGCGCAGCGGCCGACCATGGCCCAACTTGTTTATTGCAGCTTATAATGGT
TACAAATAAAGCAATAGCATCACAAATTTCACAAATAAAGCATTTTTTTCACTGCATTCTAGTTGTGGTT
TGTCCAAACTCATCAATGTATCTTATCATGTCTGGATCTCCGGACCACGTGCGGACCGAGCGGCCGCAGG
AACCCCTAGTGATGGAGTTGGCCACTCCCTCTCTGCGCGCTCGCTCGCTCACTGAGGCCGGGCGACCAAA
GGTCGCCCGACGCCCGGGCTTTGCCCGGGCGGCCTCAGTGAGCGAGCGAGCGCGCAGCTGCCTGCAGGAA
GCTGTAAGCTTGTCGAGAAGTACTAGAGGATCATAATCAGCCATACCACATTTGTAGAGGTTTTACTTGC
TTTAAAAAACCTCCCACACCTCCCCCTGAACCTGAAACATAAAATGAATGCAATTGTTGTTGTTAACTTG
TTTATTGCAGCTTATAATGGTTACAAATAAAGCAATAGCATCACAAATTTCACAAATAAAGCATTTTTTT
CACTGCATTCTAGTTGTGGTTTGTCCAAACTCATCAATGTATCTTATCATGTCTGGATCTGATCACTGAT
ATCGCCTAGGAGATCCGAACCAGATAAGTGAAATCTAGTTCCAAACTATTTTGTCATTTTTAATTTTCGT
ATTAGCTTACGACGCTACACCCAGTTCCCATCTATTTTGTCACTCTTCCCTAAATAATCCTTAAAAACTC
CATTTCCACCCCTCCCAGTTCCCAACTATTTTGTCCGCCCACAGCGGGGCATTTTTCTTCCTGTTATGTT
TTTAATCAAACATCCTGCCAACTCCATGTGACAAACCGTCATCTTCGGCTACTTTTTCTCTGTCACAGAA
TGAAAATTTTTCTGTCATCTCTTCGTTATTAATGTTTGTAATTGACTGAATATCAACGCTTATTTGCAGC
CTGAATGGCGAATG
