Features (pLannotate 1.2.2; 30 found; start..end, strand, type, name):
      1..455     +  rep_origin     f1 ori (sequence partly withheld): f1 bacteriophage origin of replication; arrow indicates direction of (+) strand synthesis
    481..585     +  promoter       AmpR promoter: bla
    586..1446    +  CDS            AmpR: β-lactamase; bla; confers resistance to ampicillin, carbenicillin, and related antibiotics
   1617..2205    +  rep_origin     ori: high-copy-number ColE1/pMB1/pBR322/pUC origin of replication
   2391..2442    -  misc_feature   bom (fragment): basis of mobility region from pBR322
   2510..2734    -  mobile_element Tn7R: mini-Tn7 element (right end of the Tn7 transposon) Tn7
   2801..3334    -  CDS            GmR: gentamycin acetyltransferase; aacC1; confers resistance to gentamycin
   3504..3532    -  promoter       Pc promoter: intI1 (promoter lies within the coding sequence); class 1 integron promoter
   3510..3857    -  CDS            YPR2_ECOLX (fragment): Protein predicted: Swiss-Prot protein existence level 4. From Escherichia coli.
   3862..3879    -  misc_feature   MCS (fragment): pUC18/19 multiple cloning site
   3883..3910    +  repeat_region  AAV2 ITR (fragment): inverted terminal repeat of adeno-associated virus serotype 2 inverted
   3939..3966    +  repeat_region  AAV2 ITR (fragment): inverted terminal repeat of adeno-associated virus serotype 2 inverted
   4021..4335    +  promoter       tight TRE promoter: Tet-responsive promoter PTight, consisting of seven tet operator sequences followed by the minimal CMV promoter
   4368..5066    +  CDS            mKate2: monomeric far-red fluorescent protein (Shcherbo et al., 2009) mammalian codon-optimized
   5119..5707    +  misc_feature   WPRE: woodchuck hepatitis virus posttranscriptional regulatory element
   5746..5857    +  polyA_signal   bGH poly(A) signal: bovine growth hormone polyadenylation signal
   6005..6053    +  polyA_signal   poly(A) signal: synthetic polyadenylation signal
   6067..6158    +  misc_feature   pause site: RNA polymerase II transcriptional pause signal from the human α2 globin gene
   6424..6543    +  CDS            d2EYFP (fragment): EYFP destabilized by residues 422-461 of mouse ornithine decarboxylase, giving an in vivo half-life of ~2 hours mammalian codon-optimized
   6553..7250    +  CDS            rtTA3 (fragment): reverse tetracycline transactivator 3 activates expression from Tet-responsive promoters in the presence of doxycycline
   7180..7290    +  CDS            VP48: 3 tandem repeats of the minimal activation domain of herpes simplex virus VP16 (Cheng et al., 2013)
   7310..7345    +  misc_feature   MCS (fragment): pBluescript multiple cloning site
   7354..7372    -  promoter       T7 promoter: promoter for bacteriophage T7 RNA polymerase
   7398..7532    +  polyA_signal   SV40 poly(A) signal: SV40 polyadenylation signal
   7561..7701    +  repeat_region  AAV2 ITR: inverted terminal repeat of adeno-associated virus serotype 2 inverted
   7704..7736    +  promoter       AmpR promoter (fragment): bla
   7762..7845    +  CDS            large T antigen (fragment): large T antigen from SV40 (simian virus 40)
   7868..8002    +  polyA_signal   SV40 poly(A) signal: SV40 polyadenylation signal
   8031..8196    -  mobile_element Tn7L: mini-Tn7 element (left end of the Tn7 transposon) Tn7
   8359..8375    +  CDS            lacZα (fragment): LacZα fragment of β-galactosidase; lacZ fragment
>Addgene plasmid #140275 | pAAV-N-RAM-d2tTA-TRE-mKate2 | addgene full sequence | sequence record 308222 | Addgene NGS Result
[124 nt withheld, positions 1-124]
C
[91 nt withheld, positions 126-216]
A
[49 nt withheld, positions 218-266]
CCTTTGACGTTGGAGTCCACGTTCTT
[37 nt withheld, positions 293-329]
ACCCTATCTCGGTCTATTCTTTTGATTTATAAGGGATTTTGCCGATTTCGGCCTATTGGTTAAAAAATGA
GCTGATTTAACAAAAATTTAACGCGAATTTTAACAAAATATTAACGCTTACAATTTAGGTGGCACTTTTC
GGGGAAATGTGCGCGGAACCCCTATTTGTTTATTTTTCTAAATACATTCAAATATGTATCCGCTCATGAG
ACAATAACCCTGATAAATGCTTCAATAATATTGAAAAAGGAAGAGTATGAGTATTCAACATTTCCGTGTC
GCCCTTATTCCCTTTTTTGCGGCATTTTGCCTTCCTGTTTTTGCTCACCCAGAAACGCTGGTGAAAGTAA
AAGATGCTGAAGATCAGTTGGGTGCACGAGTGGGTTACATCGAACTGGATCTCAACAGCGGTAAGATCCT
TGAGAGTTTTCGCCCCGAAGAACGTTTTCCAATGATGAGCACTTTTAAAGTTCTGCTATGTGGCGCGGTA
TTATCCCGTATTGACGCCGGGCAAGAGCAACTCGGTCGCCGCATACACTATTCTCAGAATGACTTGGTTG
AGTACTCACCAGTCACAGAAAAGCATCTTACGGATGGCATGACAGTAAGAGAATTATGCAGTGCTGCCAT
AACCATGAGTGATAACACTGCGGCCAACTTACTTCTGACAACGATCGGAGGACCGAAGGAGCTAACCGCT
TTTTTGCACAACATGGGGGATCATGTAACTCGCCTTGATCGTTGGGAACCGGAGCTGAATGAAGCCATAC
CAAACGACGAGCGTGACACCACGATGCCTGTAGCAATGGCAACAACGTTGCGCAAACTATTAACTGGCGA
ACTACTTACTCTAGCTTCCCGGCAACAATTAATAGACTGGATGGAGGCGGATAAAGTTGCAGGACCACTT
CTGCGCTCGGCCCTTCCGGCTGGCTGGTTTATTGCTGATAAATCTGGAGCCGGTGAGCGTGGGTCTCGCG
GTATCATTGCAGCACTGGGGCCAGATGGTAAGCCCTCCCGTATCGTAGTTATCTACACGACGGGGAGTCA
GGCAACTATGGATGAACGAAATAGACAGATCGCTGAGATAGGTGCCTCACTGATTAAGCATTGGTAACTG
TCAGACCAAGTTTACTCATATATACTTTAGATTGATTTAAAACTTCATTTTTAATTTAAAAGGATCTAGG
TGAAGATCCTTTTTGATAATCTCATGACCAAAATCCCTTAACGTGAGTTTTCGTTCCACTGAGCGTCAGA
CCCCGTAGAAAAGATCAAAGGATCTTCTTGAGATCCTTTTTTTCTGCGCGTAATCTGCTGCTTGCAAACA
AAAAAACCACCGCTACCAGCGGTGGTTTGTTTGCCGGATCAAGAGCTACCAACTCTTTTTCCGAAGGTAA
CTGGCTTCAGCAGAGCGCAGATACCAAATACTGTTCTTCTAGTGTAGCCGTAGTTAGGCCACCACTTCAA
GAACTCTGTAGCACCGCCTACATACCTCGCTCTGCTAATCCTGTTACCAGTGGCTGCTGCCAGTGGCGAT
AAGTCGTGTCTTACCGGGTTGGACTCAAGACGATAGTTACCGGATAAGGCGCAGCGGTCGGGCTGAACGG
GGGGTTCGTGCACACAGCCCAGCTTGGAGCGAACGACCTACACCGAACTGAGATACCTACAGCGTGAGCT
ATGAGAAAGCGCCACGCTTCCCGAAGGGAGAAAGGCGGACAGGTATCCGGTAAGCGGCAGGGTCGGAACA
GGAGAGCGCACGAGGGAGCTTCCAGGGGGAAACGCCTGGTATCTTTATAGTCCTGTCGGGTTTCGCCACC
TCTGACTTGAGCGTCGATTTTTGTGATGCTCGTCAGGGGGGCGGAGCCTATGGAAAAACGCCAGCAACGC
GGCCTTTTTACGGTTCCTGGCCTTTTGCTGGCCTTTTGCTCACATGTTCTTTCCTGCGTTATCCCCTGAT
TCTGTGGATAACCGTATTACCGCCTTTGAGTGAGCTGATACCGCTCGCCGCAGCCGAACGACCGAGCGCA
GCGAGTCAGTGAGCGAGGAAGCGGAAGAGCGCCTGATGCGGTATTTTCTCCTTACGCATCTGTGCGGTAT
TTCACACCGCATAGACCAGCCGCGTAACCTGGCAAAATCGGTTACGGTTGAGTAATAAATGGATGCCCTG
CGTAAGCGGGTGTGGGCGGACAATAAAGTCTTAAACTGAACAAAATAGATCTAAACTATGACAATAAAGT
CTTAAACTAGACAGAATAGTTGTAAACTGAAATCAGTCCAGTTATGCTGTGAAAAAGCATACTGGACTTT
TGTTATGGCTAAAGCAAACTCTTCATTTTCTGAAGTGCAAATTGCCCGTCGTATTAAAGAGGGGCGTGGC
CAAGGGCATGGTAAAGACTATATTCGCGGCGTTGTGACAATTTACCGAACAACTCCGCGGCCGGGAAGCC
GATCTCGGCTTGAACGAATTGTTAGGTGGCGGTACTTGGGTCGATATCAAAGTGCATCACTTCTTCCCGT
ATGCCCAACTTTGTATAGAGAGCCACTGCGGGATCGTCACCGTAATCTGCTTGCACGTAGATCACATAAG
CACCAAGCGCGTTGGCCTCATGCTTGAGGAGATTGATGAGCGCGGTGGCAATGCCCTGCCTCCGGTGCTC
GCCGGAGACTGCGAGATCATAGATATAGATCTCACTACGCGGCTGCTCAAACTTGGGCAGAACGTAAGCC
GCGAGAGCGCCAACAACCGCTTCTTGGTCGAAGGCAGCAAGCGCGATGAATGTCTTACTACGGAGCAAGT
TCCCGAGGTAATCGGAGTCCGGCTGATGTTGGGAGTAGGTGGCTACGTCTCCGAACTCACGACCGAAAAG
ATCAAGAGCAGCCCGCATGGATTTGACTTGGTCAGGGCCGAGCCTACATGTGCGAATGATGCCCATACTT
GAGCCACCTAACTTTGTTTTAGGGCGACTGCCCTGCTGCGTAACATCGTTGCTGCTCCATAACATCAAAC
ATCGACCCACGGCGTAACGCGCTTGCTGCTTGGATGCCCGAGGCATAGACTGTACAAAAAAACAGTCATA
ACAAGCCATGAAAACCGCCACTGCGCCGTTACCACCGCTGCGTTCGGTCAAGGTTCTGGACCAGTTGCGT
GAGCGCATACGCTACTTGCATTACAGTTTACGAACCGAACAGGCTTATGTCAACTGGGTTCGTGCCTTCA
TCCGTTTCCACGGTGTGCGTCACCCGGCAACCTTGGGCAGCAGCGAAGTCGAGGCATTTCTGTCCTGGCT
GGCGAACGAGCGCAAGGTTTCGGTCTCCACGCATCGTCAGGCATTGGCGGCCTTGCTGTTCTTCTACGGC
AAGGTGCTGTGCACGGATCTGCCCTGGCTTCAGGAGATCGGAAGACCTCGGCCGTCGCGGCGCTTGCCGG
TGGTGCTGACCCCGGATGAAGTGGTTCGCATCCTCGGTTTTCTGGAAGGCGAGCATCGTTTGTTCGCCCA
GGACTCTAGCTATAGTTCTAGTGGTTGGCTACAGCTTGCATGCCTGCAGGCAGCTGCGCGCTCGCTCGCT
CACTGAGGCCGCCCGGGCGTCGGGCGACCTTTGGTCGCCCGGCCTCAGTGAGCGAGCGAGCGCGCAGAGA
GGGAGTGGCCAACTCCATCACTAGGGGTTCCTGCGGCCGCACGCGCGTCTCGAGTTTACTCCCTATCAGT
GATAGAGAACGTATGTCGAGTTTACTCCCTATCAGTGATAGAGAACGATGTCGAGTTTACTCCCTATCAG
TGATAGAGAACGTATGTCGAGTTTACTCCCTATCAGTGATAGAGAACGTATGTCGAGTTTACTCCCTATC
AGTGATAGAGAACGTATGTCGAGTTTATCCCTATCAGTGATAGAGAACGTATGTCGAGTTTACTCCCTAT
CAGTGATAGAGAACGTATGTCGAGGTAGGCGTGTACGGTGGGAGGCCTATATAAGCAGAGCTCGTTTAGT
GAACCGTCAGATCGCCACCGGTGTTTAAACGCTAGCGCGGCCGCCACCATGGTGAGCGAGCTGATTAAGG
AGAACATGCACATGAAGCTGTACATGGAGGGCACCGTGAACAACCACCACTTCAAGTGCACATCCGAGGG
CGAAGGCAAGCCCTACGAGGGCACCCAGACCATGAGAATCAAGGCGGTCGAGGGCGGCCCTCTCCCCTTC
GCCTTCGACATCCTGGCTACCAGCTTCATGTACGGCAGCAAAACCTTCATCAACCACACCCAGGGCATCC
CCGACTTCTTTAAGCAGTCCTTCCCCGAGGGCTTCACATGGGAGAGAGTCACCACATACGAAGACGGGGG
CGTGCTGACCGCTACCCAGGACACCAGCCTCCAGGACGGCTGCCTCATCTACAACGTCAAGATCAGAGGG
GTGAACTTCCCATCCAACGGCCCTGTGATGCAGAAGAAAACACTCGGCTGGGAGGCCTCCACCGAGACCC
TGTACCCCGCTGACGGCGGCCTGGAAGGCAGAGCCGACATGGCCCTGAAGCTCGTGGGCGGGGGCCACCT
GATCTGCAACTTGAAGACCACATACAGATCCAAGAAACCCGCTAAGAACCTCAAGATGCCCGGCGTCTAC
TATGTGGACAGAAGACTGGAAAGAATCAAGGAGGCCGACAAAGAGACCTACGTCGAGCAGCACGAGGTGG
CTGTGGCCAGATACTGCGACCTCCCTAGCAAACTGGGGCACAGATGAGTCGACGGCGCGCCAGCGATCCA
CCGGATCTAGATAACTGATCCTTATCGATAATCAACCTCTGGATTACAAAATTTGTGAAAGATTGACTGG
TATTCTTAACTATGTTGCTCCTTTTACGCTATGTGGATACGCTGCTTTAATGCCTTTGTATCATGCTATT
GCTTCCCGTATGGCTTTCATTTTCTCCTCCTTGTATAAATCCTGGTTGCTGTCTCTTTATGAGGAGTTGT
GGCCCGTTGTCAGGCAACGTGGCGTGGTGTGCACTGTGTTTGCTGACGCAACCCCCACTGGTTGGGGCAT
TGCCACCACCTGTCAGCTCCTTTCCGGGACTTTCGCTTTCCCCCTCCCTATTGCCACGGCGGAACTCATC
GCCGCCTGCCTTGCCCGCTGCTGGACAGGGGCTCGGCTGTTGGGCACTGACAATTCCGTGGTGTTGTCGG
GGAAATCATCGTCCTTTCCTTGGCTGCTCGCCTGTGTTGCCACCTGGATTCTGCGCGGGACGCCCTTCTG
CTACGTCCCTTCGGCCCTCAATCCAGCGGACCTTCCTTCCCGCGGCCTGCTGCCGGCTCTGCGGCCTCTT
CCGCGTCTTCGCCTTCGCCCTCAGACGAGTCGGATCTCCCTTTGGGCCGCCTCCCCGCATCGATACCGTC
GACTAGAGCTCGCTGATCAGCCTCGACTGTGCCTTCTAGTTGCCAGCCATCTGTTGTTTGCCCCTCCCCC
GTGCCTTCCTTGACCCTGGAAGGTGCCACTCCCACTGTCCTTTCCTAATAAAATGAGGAAATTGCATCGC
ATTGTCTGAGTAGGTGTCATTCTATTCTGGGGGGTGGGGTGGGGCAGGACAGCAAGGGGGAGGATTGGGA
AGACAATAGCAGACTAGTACGTCTCTCAAGGATAAGTAAGTAATATTAAGGTACGGGAGGTATTGGACAG
GCCGCAATAAAATATCTTTATTTTCATTACATCTGTGTGTTGGTTTTTTGTGTGAATCGATAGTACTAAC
ATACGCTCTCCATCAAAACAAAACGAAACAAAACAAACTAGCAAAATAGGCTGTCCCCAGTGCAAGTGCA
GGTGCCAGAACATTTCTCTGGCCTAACTGGCCGACGCGTCCTAACTGGCCGGTACCCTAGAAGTTTGTTC
GTGACTGTGACTAGAAGTTTGTTCGTGACTGTGACTAGAAGTTTGTTCGTGACTGTGACTAGAAGTTTGT
TCGTGACTGTGACATGCATCATTCATAAAACGCTTGTTATAAAAGCAGTGGCTGCGGCGCCTCGTACTCC
AACCGCATCTGCAGCGAGCAACTGAGAAGCCAAGACTGAGCCGGCGGCCGAGCTCGCTAGGGATCCAGCT
CATGAGCCATGGCTTCCCGCCGGAGGTGGAGGAGCAGGATGATGGCACGCTGCCCATGTCTTGTGCCCAG
GAGAGCGGGATGGACCGTCACCCTGCAGCCTGTGCTTCTGCTAGGATCAATGTGGAATTCACCATGTCTA
GACTGGACAAGAGCAAAGTCATAAACTCTGCTCTGGAATTACTCAATGAAGTCGGTATCGAAGGCCTGAC
GACAAGGAAACTCGCTCAAAAGCTGGGAGTTGAGCAGCCTACCCTGTACTGGCACGTGAAGAACAAGCGG
GCCCTGCTCGATGCCCTGGCAATCGAGATGCTGGACAGGCATCATACCCACTTCTGCCCCCTGGAAGGCG
AGTCATGGCAAGACTTTCTGCGGAACAACGCCAAGTCATTCCGCTGTGCTCTCCTCTCACATCGCGACGG
GGCTAAAGTGCATCTCGGCACCCGCCCAACAGAGAAACAGTACGAAACCCTGGAAAATCAGCTCGCGTTC
CTGTGTCAGCAAGGCTTCTCCCTGGAGAACGCACTGTACGCTCTGTCCGCCGTGGGCCACTTTACACTGG
GCTGCGTATTGGAGGATCAGGAGCATCAAGTAGCAAAAGAGGAAAGAGAGACACCTACCACCGATTCTAT
GCCCCCACTTCTGAGACAAGCAATTGAGCTGTTCGACCATCAGGGAGCCGAACCTGCCTTCCTTTTCGGC
CTGGAACTAATCATATGTGGCCTGGAGAAACAGCTAAAGTGCGAAAGCGGCGGGCCGGCCGACGCCCTTG
ACGATTTTGACTTAGACATGCTCCCAGCCGATGCCCTTGACGACTTTGACCTTGATATGCTGCCTGCTGA
CGCTCTTGACGATTTTGACCTTGACATGCTCCCCGGGTAACTAAGTAAGCATCGATACCGTCGACCTCGA
GGGGGGGCCCGGTACCCAATTCGCCCTATAGTGAGTCGTATTACGCGCGCAGCGGCCGACCATGGCCCAA
CTTGTTTATTGCAGCTTATAATGGTTACAAATAAAGCAATAGCATCACAAATTTCACAAATAAAGCATTT
TTTTCACTGCATTCTAGTTGTGGTTTGTCCAAACTCATCAATGTATCTTATCATGTCTGGATCTCCGGAC
ACGTGCGGACCGAGCGGCCGCAGGAACCCCTAGTGATGGAGTTGGCCACTCCCTCTCTGCGCGCTCGCTC
GCTCACTGAGGCCGGGCGACCAAAGGTCGCCCGACGCCCGGGCTTTGCCCGGGCGGCCTCAGTGAGCGAG
CGAGCGCGCAGCTGCCTGCAGGTCTGAGACAATAACCCTGATAAATGCTTCAATAATGTAAGCTTGTCGA
GAAGTACTAGAGGATCATAATCAGCCATACCACATTTGTAGAGGTTTTACTTGCTTTAAAAAACCTCCCA
CACCTCCCCCTGAACCTGAAACATAAAATGAATGCAATTGTTGTTGTTAACTTGTTTATTGCAGCTTATA
ATGGTTACAAATAAAGCAATAGCATCACAAATTTCACAAATAAAGCATTTTTTTCACTGCATTCTAGTTG
TGGTTTGTCCAAACTCATCAATGTATCTTATCATGTCTGGATCTGATCACTGATATCGCCTAGGAGATCC
GAACCAGATAAGTGAAATCTAGTTCCAAACTATTTTGTCATTTTTAATTTTCGTATTAGCTTACGACGCT
ACACCCAGTTCCCATCTATTTTGTCACTCTTCCCTAAATAATCCTTAAAAACTCCATTTCCACCCCTCCC
AGTTCCCAACTATTTTGTCCGCCCACAGCGGGGCATTTTTCTTCCTGTTATGTTTTTAATCAAACATCCT
GCCAACTCCATGTGACAAACCGTCATCTTCGGCTACTTTTTCTCTGTCACAGAATGAAAATTTTTCTGTC
ATCTCTTCGTTATTAATGTTTGTAATTGACTGAATATCAACGCTTATTTGCAGCCTGAATGGCGAATGGG
